Addgene plasmid #37710: pUASp YFP Rab10 CA
Depositing lab: Matthew Scott. Depositing organization: Stanford University. Publication: Thirty-one flavors of Drosophila rab proteins. Zhang J, Schulze KL, Hiesinger PR, Suyama K, Wang S, Fish M, Acar M, Hoskins RA, Bellen HJ, Scott MP. Genetics. 2007 Jun;176(2):1307-22. Epub 2007 Apr 3. 10.1534/genetics.106.066761 PubMed 17409086.
Backbone
  Vector backbone: pUASp
  Backbone size w/o insert (bp): 9939
  Vector type: Insect Expression ; Drosophila
Growth in bacteria
  Bacterial resistance: Ampicillin, 100 μg/mL
  Growth temperature: 37°C
  Growth strain: Top10
  Copy number: Unknown
Gene/Insert
  Gene/Insert name: Rab10
  Species: D. melanogaster (fly)
  Mutation: Q68L (constitutive active)
  Entrez Gene: Rab10 (a.k.a. Dmel_CG17060, AAF50924, CG17060, DRAB10, DRab10, DmRab10, Dmel\CG17060, O15971, Rab-r10, rab10)
  Promoter: GAL4
  Tag / fusion protein: YFP (N terminal on backbone)
  Cloning method: Gateway Cloning
  Sequencing primers: 5′ EGFP-C; 3′ pUASp-3 (5'-AGGTTTAACCAGGGGATGCT-3')
Terms and licenses: Academic/Nonprofit Terms; Industry Terms: Not Available to Industry
Depositor comments: This construct contains a SNP - E98V.
How to cite: pUASp YFP Rab10 CA was a gift from Matthew Scott (Addgene plasmid # 37710 ; http://n2t.net/addgene:37710 ; RRID:Addgene_37710)
