[The description below was written by a language model from this plasmid's Addgene catalogue record.]
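Description:
pUASp YFP Rab10 CA is a Drosophila expression plasmid built on the pUASp backbone (about 9.9 kb without insert), a vector designed for GAL4-responsive transgene expression in flies. It is propagated in E. coli under ampicillin selection; the copy number is not recorded, and no feature table is supplied, so details of the origin of replication, any fly transformation marker or transposon ends are not stated in the record.

The payload is the D. melanogaster Rab10 coding sequence (CG17060), introduced by Gateway recombination downstream of a YFP tag carried on the backbone, producing an N-terminal YFP–Rab10 fusion. The promoter is listed as GAL4, meaning that transcription depends on upstream activating sequences bound by the yeast GAL4 transcription factor. In the binary GAL4/UAS system, expression occurs only in tissues where a separate driver line supplies GAL4, which allows spatial and temporal control. Rab10 carries the Q68L substitution, annotated as constitutively active. In Rab GTPases, mutating this conserved glutamine generally impairs GTP hydrolysis and holds the protein in its GTP-bound, active state. The depositor also notes an additional single-nucleotide change that produces E98V, which users should bear in mind when interpreting results.

The construct belongs to a broader collection of tagged Drosophila Rab variants. It is suited to visualising the subcellular localisation of activated Rab10 through YFP fluorescence and to testing the effects of persistent Rab10 activity on membrane trafficking in chosen fly tissues.
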