>Addgene plasmid #37710 | pUASp YFP Rab10 CA | addgene partial sequence | sequence record 55739 | EGFP-C 5'-CATGGTCCTGCTGGAGTTCGTG-3'
ACGAGCTGTACAAGTCCGGACTCAGATCTCGAGCTCAAGCTTCGAATTCTGCAGTCGACGGTACCGCGGG
CCCGGGATCATCAACAAGTTTGTACAAAAAAGCAGGCTTAATGGCAAAGAAAACCTACGATTTGCTCTTT
AAACTGTTGCTGATCGGTGATTCAGGAGTGGGCAAGACGTGCATATTGTTCCGGTTCTCGGATGATGCAT
TCACGTCCACGTTCATATCGACCATAGGCATCGATTTCAAAATCAAAACAGTCGAGCTGCGCGGCAAAAA
GATCAAGCTGCAAATATGGGACACCGCCGGCCTAGAGCGGTTCCACACGATAACCACCTCGTACTATCGA
GGCGCCATGGGCATAATGCTGGTCTATGACATAACGAACGAGAAGAGTTTCGTGAACATAGTCAAATGGT
TACGGAATATAGACGAGCACGCCAACGAGGATGTGGAGAAGATGATCCTCGGCAACAAGTGCGACATGAC
GGACAAGAGGGTGGTCAACAAGGAGCGCGGCGAAGCGATTGCCCGTGAACATGGCATTCGGTTTATGGAA
ACATCCGCCAAGTCGAACATAAACATCGAGCGGGCCTTCTGCGAGCTGGCCGAGGCCATTCTGGACAAGA
CATCAGGACGCGAGTCGGCGGAGAATCAGGAGCGCGTGATTATCGATCGCCGGAACCAGGAGAAGGCGCC
GGGCTACAGCAAGTGCTGCGCGTAAAACCCAGCTTTCTTGTACAAAGTGGTTGATGATCCTCTAGAGTCG
ACCTCGAACGTTAACGTTAACGTAACGTTA
